Addgene plasmid #111737: pBacMam2-DiEx-LIC-N-flag_huntingtin_full-length_Q78
Purpose: Baculovirus transfer vector for expression of huntingtin protein in insect and mammalian cellscells as well as in mammalian cells
Depositing lab: Cheryl Arrowsmith. Publication: Design and characterization of mutant and wildtype huntingtin proteins produced from a toolkit of scalable eukaryotic expression systems. Harding RJ, Loppnau P, Ackloo S, Lemak A, Hutchinson A, Hunt B, Holehouse AS, Ho JC, Fan L, Toledo-Sherman L, Seitova A, Arrowsmith CH. J Biol Chem. 2019 Apr 26;294(17):6986-7001. doi: 10.1074/jbc.RA118.007204. Epub 2019 Mar 6. PubMed 30842263.
Backbone
  Vector backbone: pBacMam2-DiEx-LIC
  Vector type: Mammalian Expression ; Baculovirus Expression
Growth in bacteria
  Bacterial resistance: Ampicillin, 100 μg/mL
  Growth temperature: 37°C
  Growth strain: DH5alpha
  Copy number: High Copy
Gene/Insert
  Gene/Insert name: HTT (alt name: huntingtin)
  Species: H. sapiens (human)
  Insert size (bp): 9597
  Mutation: Q78 (polyQ repeat)
  Entrez Gene: HTT (a.k.a. HD, IT15, LOMARS)
  Promoter: CMV and P10
  Tag / fusion protein: FLAG (N terminal on insert)
  Cloning method: Ligation Independent Cloning
  Sequencing primers: 5′ pFBM-fwd (5'-caaaatgtcgtaacaactccgc-3'); 3′ pFBM-rev (5'- tagttaagaataccagtcaatctttcac-3')
Resource information
  A portion of this plasmid was derived from a plasmid made by: Kazusa DNA Research Institute Gene KIEE4296 & Original Clone ID cp94296
Terms and licenses: Academic/Nonprofit Terms; Industry Terms: Not Available to Industry
Depositor comments: Please visit https://www.biorxiv.org/content/early/2018/12/10/492215 for BioRxiv preprint.
How to cite: pBacMam2-DiEx-LIC-N-flag_huntingtin_full-length_Q78 was a gift from Cheryl Arrowsmith (Addgene plasmid # 111737 ; http://n2t.net/addgene:111737 ; RRID:Addgene_111737)
