[The description below was written by a language model from this plasmid's Addgene catalogue record and pLannotate feature annotations shown in this document.]
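Description:
pBacMam2-DiEx-LIC-N-flag_huntingtin_full-length_Q78 is a roughly 16 kb baculovirus transfer vector built on the pBacMam2-DiEx-LIC backbone for producing full-length human huntingtin (HTT) carrying an expanded 78-glutamine polyQ tract. In E. coli it is maintained by a high-copy ColE1/pUC-type origin and selected with ampicillin through the β-lactamase gene; an f1 origin is also present. The expression cassette lies between the Tn7R and Tn7L ends of a mini-Tn7 element together with a gentamicin resistance gene. This is the standard arrangement for site-specific transposition of a cassette into a baculovirus shuttle genome (bacmid) to generate recombinant virus.

The 9,597 bp HTT open reading frame, inserted by ligation-independent cloning, sits downstream of two promoters in tandem: the CMV immediate-early enhancer/promoter, followed by the baculoviral p10 promoter. This dual arrangement lets the same recombinant baculovirus drive expression in infected insect cells via p10 and in transduced mammalian cells (BacMam delivery) via CMV. A WPRE fragment and an SV40 polyadenylation signal follow the coding region to support transcript processing and expression in mammalian cells.

The catalogue entry lists an N-terminal FLAG tag. The automated annotation does not mark one upstream of HTT, but it does detect short His-tag and FLAG-like fragments just downstream of the annotated HTT coding region. Whether those are in frame or translated cannot be determined from the record. The construct belongs to a set of huntingtin expression tools with differing polyQ lengths, intended for scalable production and affinity purification of wild-type and mutant protein for characterisation.
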