Features (pLannotate 1.2.2; 22 found; start..end, strand, type, name):
    102..556     +  rep_origin     f1 ori (sequence partly withheld): f1 bacteriophage origin of replication; arrow indicates direction of (+) strand synthesis
    582..686     +  promoter       AmpR promoter: bla
    687..1547    +  CDS            AmpR: β-lactamase; bla; confers resistance to ampicillin, carbenicillin, and related antibiotics
   1718..2306    +  rep_origin     ori: high-copy-number ColE1/pMB1/pBR322/pUC origin of replication
   2492..2543    -  misc_feature   bom (fragment): basis of mobility region from pBR322
   2611..2835    -  mobile_element Tn7R: mini-Tn7 element (right end of the Tn7 transposon) Tn7
   2902..3435    -  CDS            GmR: gentamycin acetyltransferase; aacC1; confers resistance to gentamycin
   3624..3652    -  promoter       Pc promoter: intI1 (promoter lies within the coding sequence); class 1 integron promoter
   3630..3989    -  CDS            YPR2_ECOLX (fragment): Protein predicted: Swiss-Prot protein existence level 4. From Escherichia coli.
   4160..4208    -  polyA_signal   HSV TK poly(A) signal: herpes simplex virus thymidine kinase polyadenylation signal (Cole and Stacy, 1985)
   4313..4692    +  enhancer       CMV enhancer: human cytomegalovirus immediate early enhancer
   4693..4896    +  promoter       CMV promoter: human cytomegalovirus (CMV) immediate early promoter
   4892..4925    +  LTR            5' LTR (truncated) (fragment): truncated 5' long terminal repeat (LTR) from HIV-1
   4943..5052    +  promoter       p10 promoter: baculovirus promoter for expression in insect cells
   5111..14707   +  CDS            HTT: HD_HUMAN - Also known as HD, IT15. Experimental evidence at protein level: Swiss-Prot protein existence level 1. [Huntingtin, myristoylated N-terminal fragment]: Promotes the formation of autophagic vesicles. From Homo sapiens (Human).
  14773..14792   +  CDS            7xHis (fragment): 6xHis affinity tag
  14797..14820   +  CDS            3xFLAG (fragment): three tandem FLAG® epitope tags
  14839..14857   +  misc_feature   MCS (fragment): pBluescript multiple cloning site
  14857..15362   +  misc_feature   WPRE (fragment): woodchuck hepatitis virus posttranscriptional regulatory element
  15458..15541   +  CDS            large T antigen (fragment): large T antigen from SV40 (simian virus 40)
  15564..15698   +  polyA_signal   SV40 poly(A) signal: SV40 polyadenylation signal
  15727..15892   -  mobile_element Tn7L: mini-Tn7 element (left end of the Tn7 transposon) Tn7
>Addgene plasmid #111737 | pBacMam2-DiEx-LIC-N-flag_huntingtin_full-length_Q78 | addgene full sequence | sequence record 226923 | Addgene NGS Result
TTCTCTGTCACAGAATGAAAATTTTTCTGTCATCTCTTCGTTATTAATGTTTGTAATTGACTGAATATCA
ACGCTTATTTGCAGCCTGAATGGCGAATGGG
[124 nt withheld, positions 102-225]
C
[91 nt withheld, positions 227-317]
A
[49 nt withheld, positions 319-367]
CCTTTGACGTTGGAGTCCACGTTCTT
[37 nt withheld, positions 394-430]
ACCCTATCTCGGTCTATTCTTTTGATTTATAAGGGATTTTGCCGATTTCGGCCTATTGGTTAAAAAATGA
GCTGATTTAACAAAAATTTAACGCGAATTTTAACAAAATATTAACGCTTACAATTTAGGTGGCACTTTTC
GGGGAAATGTGCGCGGAACCCCTATTTGTTTATTTTTCTAAATACATTCAAATATGTATCCGCTCATGAG
ACAATAACCCTGATAAATGCTTCAATAATATTGAAAAAGGAAGAGTATGAGTATTCAACATTTCCGTGTC
GCCCTTATTCCCTTTTTTGCGGCATTTTGCCTTCCTGTTTTTGCTCACCCAGAAACGCTGGTGAAAGTAA
AAGATGCTGAAGATCAGTTGGGTGCACGAGTGGGTTACATCGAACTGGATCTCAACAGCGGTAAGATCCT
TGAGAGTTTTCGCCCCGAAGAACGTTTTCCAATGATGAGCACTTTTAAAGTTCTGCTATGTGGCGCGGTA
TTATCCCGTATTGACGCCGGGCAAGAGCAACTCGGTCGCCGCATACACTATTCTCAGAATGACTTGGTTG
AGTACTCACCAGTCACAGAAAAGCATCTTACGGATGGCATGACAGTAAGAGAATTATGCAGTGCTGCCAT
AACCATGAGTGATAACACTGCGGCCAACTTACTTCTGACAACGATCGGAGGACCGAAGGAGCTAACCGCT
TTTTTGCACAACATGGGGGATCATGTAACTCGCCTTGATCGTTGGGAACCGGAGCTGAATGAAGCCATAC
CAAACGACGAGCGTGACACCACGATGCCTGTAGCAATGGCAACAACGTTGCGCAAACTATTAACTGGCGA
ACTACTTACTCTAGCTTCCCGGCAACAATTAATAGACTGGATGGAGGCGGATAAAGTTGCAGGACCACTT
CTGCGCTCGGCCCTTCCGGCTGGCTGGTTTATTGCTGATAAATCTGGAGCCGGTGAGCGTGGGTCTCGCG
GTATCATTGCAGCACTGGGGCCAGATGGTAAGCCCTCCCGTATCGTAGTTATCTACACGACGGGGAGTCA
GGCAACTATGGATGAACGAAATAGACAGATCGCTGAGATAGGTGCCTCACTGATTAAGCATTGGTAACTG
TCAGACCAAGTTTACTCATATATACTTTAGATTGATTTAAAACTTCATTTTTAATTTAAAAGGATCTAGG
TGAAGATCCTTTTTGATAATCTCATGACCAAAATCCCTTAACGTGAGTTTTCGTTCCACTGAGCGTCAGA
CCCCGTAGAAAAGATCAAAGGATCTTCTTGAGATCCTTTTTTTCTGCGCGTAATCTGCTGCTTGCAAACA
AAAAAACCACCGCTACCAGCGGTGGTTTGTTTGCCGGATCAAGAGCTACCAACTCTTTTTCCGAAGGTAA
CTGGCTTCAGCAGAGCGCAGATACCAAATACTGTTCTTCTAGTGTAGCCGTAGTTAGGCCACCACTTCAA
GAACTCTGTAGCACCGCCTACATACCTCGCTCTGCTAATCCTGTTACCAGTGGCTGCTGCCAGTGGCGAT
AAGTCGTGTCTTACCGGGTTGGACTCAAGACGATAGTTACCGGATAAGGCGCAGCGGTCGGGCTGAACGG
GGGGTTCGTGCACACAGCCCAGCTTGGAGCGAACGACCTACACCGAACTGAGATACCTACAGCGTGAGCT
ATGAGAAAGCGCCACGCTTCCCGAAGGGAGAAAGGCGGACAGGTATCCGGTAAGCGGCAGGGTCGGAACA
GGAGAGCGCACGAGGGAGCTTCCAGGGGGAAACGCCTGGTATCTTTATAGTCCTGTCGGGTTTCGCCACC
TCTGACTTGAGCGTCGATTTTTGTGATGCTCGTCAGGGGGGCGGAGCCTATGGAAAAACGCCAGCAACGC
GGCCTTTTTACGGTTCCTGGCCTTTTGCTGGCCTTTTGCTCACATGTTCTTTCCTGCGTTATCCCCTGAT
TCTGTGGATAACCGTATTACCGCCTTTGAGTGAGCTGATACCGCTCGCCGCAGCCGAACGACCGAGCGCA
GCGAGTCAGTGAGCGAGGAAGCGGAAGAGCGCCTGATGCGGTATTTTCTCCTTACGCATCTGTGCGGTAT
TTCACACCGCATAGACCAGCCGCGTAACCTGGCAAAATCGGTTACGGTTGAGTAATAAATGGATGCCCTG
CGTAAGCGGGTGTGGGCGGACAATAAAGTCTTAAACTGAACAAAATAGATCTAAACTATGACAATAAAGT
CTTAAACTAGACAGAATAGTTGTAAACTGAAATCAGTCCAGTTATGCTGTGAAAAAGCATACTGGACTTT
TGTTATGGCTAAAGCAAACTCTTCATTTTCTGAAGTGCAAATTGCCCGTCGTATTAAAGAGGGGCGTGGC
CAAGGGCATGGTAAAGACTATATTCGCGGCGTTGTGACAATTTACCGAACAACTCCGCGGCCGGGAAGCC
GATCTCGGCTTGAACGAATTGTTAGGTGGCGGTACTTGGGTCGATATCAAAGTGCATCACTTCTTCCCGT
ATGCCCAACTTTGTATAGAGAGCCACTGCGGGATCGTCACCGTAATCTGCTTGCACGTAGATCACATAAG
CACCAAGCGCGTTGGCCTCATGCTTCAAGAGATTGATGAGCGCGGTGGCAATGCCCTGCCTCCGGTGCTC
GCCGGAGACTGCGAGATCATAGATATAGATCTCACTACGCGGCTGCTCAAACTTGGGCAGAACGTAAGCC
GCGAGAGCGCCAACAACCGCTTCTTGGTCGAAGGCAGCAAGCGCGATGAATGTCTTACTACGGAGCAAGT
TCCCGAGGTAATCGGAGTCCGGCTGATGTTGGGAGTAGGTGGCTACGTCTCCGAACTCACGACCGAAAAG
ATCAAGAGCAGCCCGCATGGATTTGACTTGGTCAGGGCCGAGCCTACATGTGCGAATGATGCCCATACTT
GAGCCACCTAACTTTGTTTTAGGGCGACTGCCCTGCTGCGTAACATCGTTGCTGCTGCGTAACATCGTTG
CTGCTCCATAACATCAAACATCGACCCACGGCGTAACGCGCTTGCTGCTTGGATGCCCGAGGCATAGACT
GTACAAAAAAACAGTCATAACAAGCCATGAAAACCGCCACTGCGCCGTTACCACCGCTGCGTTCGGTCAA
GGTTCTGGACCAGTTGCGTGAGCGCATACGCTACTTGCATTACAGTTTACGAACCGAACAGGCTTATGTC
AACTGGGTTCGTGCCTTCATCCGTTTCCACGGTGTGCGTCACCCGGCAACCTTGGGCAGCAGCGAAGTCG
AGGCATTTCTGTCCTGGCTGGCGAACGAGCGCAAGGTTTCGGTCTCCACGCATCGTCAGGCATTGGCGGC
CTTGCTGTTCTTCTACGGCAAGGTGCTGTGCACGGATCTGCCCTTGCTTCAGGAGATCGGTAGACCTCGG
CCGTCGCGGCGCTTGCCGGTGGTGCTGACCCCGGATGAAGTGGTTCGCATCCTCGGTTTTCTGGAAGGCG
AGCATCGTTTGTTCGCCCAGGACTCTAGCTATAGTTCTAGTGGTTGGCTACGTACCCGTAGTGGCTATGG
CAGGGCTTGCCGCCCCGACGTTGGCTGCGAGCCCTGGGCCTTCACCCGAACTTGGGGGTTGGGGTGGGGA
AAAGGAAGAAACGCGGGCGTATTGGTCCCAATGGGGTCTCGGTGGGGTATCGACAGAGTGCCAGCCCTGG
GACCGAACCCCGCGTTTATGAACAAACGACCCAACACCCGTGCGTTTTATTCTGTCTTTTTATTGCCGTC
ATAGCGCGGGTTCCTTCCGGTATTGTCTCCTTCCGTGTTTCAGTTAGCCTCCCCCATCTCCCGGTACCGC
ATGCGGATCTGTACGGGCCAGATATACGCGTTGACATTGATTATTGACTAGTTATTAATAGTAATCAATT
ACGGGGTCATTAGTTCATAGCCCATATATGGAGTTCCGCGTTACATAACTTACGGTAAATGGCCCGCCTG
GCTGACCGCCCAACGACCCCCGCCCATTGACGTCAATAATGACGTATGTTCCCATAGTAACGCCAATAGG
GACTTTCCATTGACGTCAATGGGTGGAGTATTTACGGTAAACTGCCCACTTGGCAGTACATCAAGTGTAT
CATATGCCAAGTACGCCCCCTATTGACGTCAATGACGGTAAATGGCCCGCCTGGCATTATGCCCAGTACA
TGACCTTATGGGACTTTCCTACTTGGCAGTACATCTACGTATTAGTCATCGCTATTACCATGGTGATGCG
GTTTTGGCAGTACATCAATGGGCGTGGATAGCGGTTTGACTCACGGGGATTTCCAAGTCTCCACCCCATT
GACGTCAATGGGAGTTTGTTTTGGCACCAAAATCAACGGGACTTTCCAAAATGTCGTAACAACTCCGCCC
CATTGACGCAAATGGGCGGTAGGCGTGTACGGTGGGAGGTCTATATAAGCAGAGCTCTCTGGCTAACTAG
AGAACCCACTGCTTACTGGCTTATCGAATACGGACCTTTAATTCAACCCAACACAATATATTATAGTTAA
ATAAGAATTATTATCAAATCATTTGTATATTAATTAAAATACTATACTGTAAATTACATTTTATTTACAA
TCACTCGACGGATCCTTAAGAAGGAGATATACTATGGACTACAAAGACGATGACGACAAGATGGCGACCC
TGGAAAAGCTGATGAAGGCCTTCGAGTCCCTCAAGTCCTTCCAACAGCAGCAACAGCAACAACAGCAGCA
ACAGCAACAACAGCAGCAACAGCAACAACAGCAGCAACAGCAACAACAGCAGCAACAGCAACAACAGCAG
CAACAGCAACAACAGCAGCAACAGCAACAACAGCAGCAACAGCAACAACAGCAGCAACAGCAACAACAGC
AGCAACAGCAACAACAGCAGCAACAGCAACAACAGCAGCAACAGCAACAACAGCAGCAACAGCAACCGCC
ACCGCCGCCGCCGCCGCCGCCGCCTCCTCAGCTTCCTCAGCCGCCGCCGCAGGCACAGCCCCTGCTGCCT
CAGCCGCAGCCGCCCCCGCCGCCGCCCCCGCCGCCACCCGGCCCGGCTGTGGCTGAGGAGCCGCTGCACC
GACCAAAGAAAGAACTTTCAGCTACCAAGAAAGACCGTGTGAATCATTGTCTGACAATATGTGAAAACAT
AGTGGCACAGTCTGTCAGAAATTCTCCAGAATTTCAGAAACTTCTGGGCATCGCTATGGAACTTTTTCTG
CTGTGCAGTGATGACGCAGAGTCAGATGTCAGGATGGTGGCTGACGAATGCCTCAACAAAGTTATCAAAG
CTTTGATGGATTCTAATCTTCCAAGGTTACAGCTCGAGCTCTATAAGGAAATTAAAAAGAATGGTGCCCC
TCGGAGTTTGCGTGCTGCCCTGTGGAGGTTTGCTGAGCTGGCTCACCTGGTTCGGCCTCAGAAATGCAGG
CCTTACCTGGTGAACCTTCTGCCGTGCCTGACTCGAACAAGCAAGAGACCCGAAGAATCAGTCCAGGAGA
CCTTGGCTGCAGCTGTTCCCAAAATTATGGCTTCTTTTGGCAATTTTGCAAATGACAATGAAATTAAGGT
TTTGTTAAAGGCCTTCATAGCGAACCTGAAGTCAAGCTCCCCCACCATTCGGCGGACAGCGGCTGGATCA
GCAGTGAGCATCTGCCAGCACTCAAGAAGGACACAATATTTCTATAGTTGGCTACTAAATGTGCTCTTAG
GCTTACTCGTTCCTGTCGAGGATGAACACTCCACTCTGCTGATTCTTGGCGTGCTGCTCACCCTGAGGTA
TTTGGTGCCCTTGCTGCAGCAGCAGGTCAAGGACACAAGCCTGAAAGGCAGCTTCGGAGTGACAAGGAAA
GAAATGGAAGTCTCTCCTTCTGCAGAGCAGCTTGTCCAGGTTTATGAACTGACGTTACATCATACACAGC
ACCAAGACCACAATGTTGTGACCGGAGCCCTGGAGCTGTTGCAGCAGCTCTTCAGAACGCCTCCACCCGA
GCTTCTGCAAACCCTGACCGCAGTCGGGGGCATTGGGCAGCTCACCGCTGCTAAGGAGGAGTCTGGTGGC
CGAAGCCGTAGTGGGAGTATTGTGGAACTTATAGCTGGAGGGGGTTCCTCATGCAGCCCTGTCCTTTCAA
GAAAACAAAAAGGCAAAGTGCTCTTAGGAGAAGAAGAAGCCTTGGAGGATGACTCTGAATCGAGATCGGA
TGTCAGCAGCTCTGCCTTAACAGCCTCAGTGAAGGATGAGATCAGTGGAGAGCTGGCTGCTTCTTCAGGG
GTTTCCACTCCAGGGTCAGCAGGTCATGACATCATCACAGAACAGCCACGGTCACAGCACACACTGCAGG
CGGACTCAGTGGATCTGGCCAGCTGTGACTTGACAAGCTCTGCCACTGATGGGGATGAGGAGGATATCTT
GAGCCACAGCTCCAGCCAGGTCAGCGCCGTCCCATCTGACCCTGCCATGGACCTGAATGATGGGACCCAG
GCCTCGTCGCCCATCAGCGACAGCTCCCAGACCACCACCGAAGGGCCTGATTCAGCTGTTACCCCTTCAG
ACAGTTCTGAAATTGTGTTAGACGGTACCGACAACCAGTATTTGGGCCTGCAGATTGGACAGCCCCAGGA
TGAAGATGAGGAAGCCACAGGTATTCTTCCTGATGAAGCCTCGGAGGCCTTCAGGAACTCTTCCATGGCC
CTTCAACAGGCACATTTATTGAAAAACATGAGTCACTGCAGGCAGCCTTCTGACAGCAGTGTTGATAAAT
TTGTGTTGAGAGATGAAGCTACTGAACCGGGTGATCAAGAAAACAAGCCTTGCCGCATCAAAGGTGACAT
TGGACAGTCCACTGATGATGACTCTGCACCTCTTGTCCATTGTGTCCGCCTTTTATCTGCTTCGTTTTTG
CTAACAGGGGGAAAAAATGTGCTGGTTCCGGACAGGGATGTGAGGGTCAGCGTGAAGGCCCTGGCCCTCA
GCTGTGTGGGAGCAGCTGTGGCCCTCCACCCGGAATCTTTCTTCAGCAAACTCTATAAAGTTCCTCTTGA
CACCACGGAATACCCTGAGGAACAGTATGTCTCAGACATCTTGAACTACATCGATCATGGAGACCCACAG
GTTCGAGGAGCCACTGCCATTCTCTGTGGGACCCTCATCTGCTCCATCCTCAGCAGGTCCCGCTTCCACG
TGGGAGATTGGATGGGCACCATTAGAACCCTCACAGGAAATACATTTTCTTTGGCGGATTGCATTCCTTT
GCTGCGGAAAACACTGAAGGATGAGTCTTCTGTTACTTGCAAGTTAGCTTGTACAGCTGTGAGGAACTGT
GTCATGAGTCTCTGCAGCAGCAGCTACAGTGAGTTAGGACTGCAGCTGATCATCGATGTGCTGACTCTGA
GGAACAGTTCCTATTGGCTGGTGAGGACAGAGCTTCTGGAAACCCTTGCAGAGATTGACTTCAGGCTGGT
GAGCTTTTTGGAGGCAAAAGCAGAAAACTTACACAGAGGGGCTCATCATTATACAGGGCTTTTAAAACTG
CAAGAACGAGTGCTCAATAATGTTGTCATCCATTTGCTTGGAGATGAAGACCCCAGGGTGCGACATGTTG
CCGCAGCATCACTAATTAGGCTTGTCCCAAAGCTGTTTTATAAATGTGACCAAGGACAAGCTGATCCAGT
AGTGGCCGTGGCAAGAGATCAAAGCAGTGTTTACCTGAAACTTCTCATGCATGAGACGCAGCCTCCATCT
CATTTCTCCGTCAGCACAATAACCAGAATATATAGAGGCTATAACCTACTACCAAGCATAACAGACGTCA
CTATGGAAAATAACCTTTCAAGAGTTATTGCAGCAGTTTCTCATGAACTAATCACATCAACCACCAGAGC
ACTCACATTTGGATGCTGTGAAGCTTTGTGTCTTCTTTCCACTGCCTTCCCAGTTTGCATTTGGAGTTTA
GGTTGGCACTGTGGAGTGCCTCCACTGAGTGCCTCAGATGAGTCTAGGAAGAGCTGTACCGTTGGGATGG
CCACAATGATTCTGACCCTGCTCTCGTCAGCTTGGTTCCCATTGGATCTCTCAGCCCATCAAGATGCTTT
GATTTTGGCCGGAAACTTGCTTGCAGCCAGTGCTCCCAAATCTCTGAGAAGTTCATGGGCCTCTGAAGAA
GAAGCCAACCCAGCAGCCACCAAGCAAGAGGAGGTCTGGCCAGCCCTGGGGGACCGGGCCCTGGTGCCCA
TGGTGGAGCAGCTCTTCTCTCACCTGCTGAAGGTGATTAACATTTGTGCCCACGTCCTGGATGACGTGGC
TCCTGGACCCGCAATAAAGGCAGCCTTGCCTTCTCTAACAAACCCCCCTTCTCTAAGTCCCATCCGACGA
AAGGGGAAGGAGAAAGAACCAGGAGAACAAGCATCTGTACCGTTGAGTCCCAAGAAAGGCAGTGAGGCCA
GTGCAGCTTCTAGACAATCTGATACCTCAGGTCCTGTTACAACAAGTAAATCCTCATCACTGGGGAGTTT
CTATCATCTTCCTTCATACCTCAAACTGCATGATGTCCTGAAAGCTACACACGCTAACTACAAGGTCACG
CTGGATCTTCAGAACAGCACGGAAAAGTTTGGAGGGTTTCTTCGCTCAGCCTTGGATGTTCTTTCTCAGA
TACTAGAGCTGGCCACACTGCAGGACATTGGGAAGTGTGTTGAAGAGATCCTAGGATACCTGAAATCCTG
CTTTAGTCGAGAACCAATGATGGCAACTGTTTGTGTTCAACAATTGTTGAAGACTCTCTTTGGCACAAAC
TTGGCCTCCCAGTTTGATGGCTTATCTTCCAACCCCAGCAAGTCACAAGGCCGAGCACAGCGCCTTGGCT
CCTCCAGTGTGAGGCCAGGCTTGTACCACTACTGCTTCATGGCCCCGTACACCCACTTCACCCAGGCCCT
CGCTGACGCCAGCCTGAGGAACATGGTGCAGGCGGAGCAGGAGAACGACACCTCGGGATGGTTTGATGTC
CTCCAGAAAGTGTCTACCCAGTTGAAGACAAACCTCACGAGTGTCACAAAGAACCGTGCAGATAAGAATG
CTATTCATAATCACATTCGTTTGTTTGAACCTCTTGTTATAAAAGCTTTAAAACAGTACACGACTACAAC
ATGTGTGCAGTTACAGAAGCAGGTTTTAGATTTGCTGGCGCAGCTGGTTCAGTTACGGGTTAATTACTGT
CTTCTGGATTCAGATCAGGTGTTTATTGGCTTTGTATTGAAACAGTTTGAATACATTGAAGTGGGCCAGT
TCAGGGAATCAGAGGCAATCATTCCAAACATCTTTTTCTTCTTGGTATTACTATCTTATGAACGCTATCA
TTCAAAACAGATCATTGGAATTCCTAAAATCATTCAGCTCTGTGATGGCATCATGGCCAGTGGAAGGAAG
GCTGTGACACATGCCATACCGGCTCTGCAGCCCATAGTCCACGACCTCTTTGTATTAAGAGGAACAAATA
AAGCTGATGCAGGAAAAGAGCTTGAAACCCAAAAAGAGGTGGTGGTGTCAATGTTACTGAGACTCATCCA
GTACCATCAGGTGTTGGAGATGTTCATTCTTGTCCTGCAGCAGTGCCACAAGGAGAATGAAGACAAGTGG
AAGCGACTGTCTCGACAGATAGCTGACATCATCCTCCCAATGTTAGCCAAACAGCAGATGCACATTGACT
CTCATGAAGCCCTTGGAGTGTTAAATACATTATTTGAGATTTTGGCCCCTTCCTCCCTCCGTCCGGTAGA
CATGCTTTTACGGAGTATGTTCGTCACTCCAAACACAATGGCGTCCGTGAGCACTGTTCAACTGTGGATA
TCGGGAATTCTGGCCATTTTGAGGGTTCTGATTTCCCAGTCAACTGAAGATATTGTTCTTTCTCGTATTC
AGGAGCTCTCCTTCTCTCCGTATTTAATCTCCTGTACAGTAATTAATAGGTTAAGAGATGGGGACAGTAC
TTCAACGCTAGAAGAACACAGTGAAGGGAAACAAATAAAGAATTTGCCAGAAGAAACATTTTCAAGGTTT
CTATTACAACTGGTTGGTATTCTTTTAGAAGACATTGTTACAAAACAGCTGAAGGTGGAAATGAGTGAGC
AGCAACATACTTTCTATTGCCAGGAACTAGGCACACTGCTAATGTGTCTGATCCACATCTTCAAGTCTGG
AATGTTCCGGAGAATCACAGCAGCTGCCACTAGGCTGTTCCGCAGTGATGGCTGTGGCGGCAGTTTCTAC
ACCCTGGACAGCTTGAACTTGCGGGCTCGTTCCATGATCACCACCCACCCGGCCCTGGTGCTGCTCTGGT
GTCAGATACTGCTGCTTGTCAACCACACCGACTACCGCTGGTGGGCAGAAGTGCAGCAGACCCCGAAAAG
ACACAGTCTGTCCAGCACAAAGTTACTTAGTCCCCAGATGTCTGGAGAAGAGGAGGATTCTGACTTGGCA
GCCAAACTTGGAATGTGCAATAGAGAAATAGTACGAAGAGGGGCTCTCATTCTCTTCTGTGATTATGTCT
GTCAGAACCTCCATGACTCCGAGCACTTAACGTGGCTCATTGTAAATCACATTCAAGATCTGATCAGCCT
TTCCCACGAGCCTCCAGTACAGGACTTCATCAGTGCCGTTCATCGGAACTCTGCTGCCAGCGGCCTGTTC
ATCCAGGCAATTCAGTCTCGTTGTGAAAACCTTTCAACTCCAACCATGCTGAAGAAAACTCTTCAGTGCT
TGGAGGGGATCCATCTCAGCCAGTCGGGAGCTGTGCTCACGCTGTATGTGGACAGGCTTCTGTGCACCCC
TTTCCGTGTGCTGGCTCGCATGGTCGACATCCTTGCTTGTCGCCGGGTAGAAATGCTTCTGGCTGCAAAT
TTACAGAGCAGCATGGCCCAGTTGCCAATGGAAGAACTCAACAGAATCCAGGAATACCTTCAGAGCAGCG
GGCTCGCTCAGAGACACCAAAGGCTCTATTCCCTGCTGGACAGGTTTCGTCTCTCCACCATGCAAGACTC
ACTTAGTCCCTCTCCTCCAGTCTCTTCCCACCCGCTGGACGGGGATGGGCACGTGTCACTGGAAACAGTG
AGTCCGGACAAAGACTGGTACGTTCATCTTGTCAAATCCCAGTGTTGGACCAGGTCAGATTCTGCACTGC
TGGAAGGTGCAGAGCTGGTGAATCGGATTCCTGCTGAAGATATGAATGCCTTCATGATGAACTCGGAGTT
CAACCTAAGCCTGCTAGCTCCATGCTTAAGCCTAGGGATGAGTGAAATTTCTGGTGGCCAGAAGAGTGCC
CTTTTTGAAGCAGCCCGTGAGGTGACTCTGGCCCGTGTGAGCGGCACCGTGCAGCAGCTCCCTGCTGTCC
ATCATGTCTTCCAGCCCGAGCTGCCTGCAGAACCGGCGGCCTACTGGAGCAAGTTGAATGATCTGTTTGG
GGATGCTGCACTGTATCAGTCCCTGCCCACTCTGGCCCGGGCCCTGGCACAGTACCTGGTGGTGGTCTCC
AAACTGCCCAGTCATTTGCACCTTCCTCCTGAGAAAGAGAAGGACATTGTGAAATTCGTGGTGGCAACCC
TTGAGGCCCTGTCCTGGCATTTGATCCATGAGCAGATCCCGCTGAGTCTGGATCTCCAGGCAGGGCTGGA
CTGCTGCTGCCTGGCCCTGCAGCTGCCTGGCCTCTGGAGCGTGGTCTCCTCCACAGAGTTTGTGACCCAC
GCCTGCTCCCTCATCCACTGTGTGCACTTCATCCTGGAGGCCGTTGCAGTGCAGCCTGGAGAGCAGCTTC
TTAGTCCAGAAAGAAGGACAAATACCCCAAAAGCCATCAGCGAGGAGGAGGAGGAAGTAGATCCAAACAC
ACAGAATCCTAAGTATATCACTGCAGCCTGTGAGATGGTGGCAGAAATGGTGGAGTCTCTGCAGTCGGTG
TTGGCCTTGGGTCATAAAAGGAATAGCGGCGTGCCGGCGTTTCTCACGCCATTGCTCAGGAACATCATCA
TCAGCCTGGCCCGCCTGCCCCTTGTCAACAGCTACACACGTGTGCCCCCACTGGTGTGGAAGCTTGGATG
GTCACCCAAACCGGGAGGGGATTTTGGCACAGCATTCCCTGAGATCCCCGTGGAGTTCCTCCAGGAAAAG
GAAGTCTTTAAGGAGTTCATCTACCGCATCAACACACTAGGCTGGACCAGTCGTACTCAGTTTGAAGAAA
CTTGGGCCACCCTCCTTGGTGTCCTGGTGACGCAGCCCCTCGTGATGGAGCAGGAGGAGAGCCCACCAGA
AGAAGACACAGAGAGGACCCAGATCAACGTCCTGGCCGTGCAGGCCATCACCTCACTGGTGCTCAGTGCA
ATGACTGTGCCTGTGGCCGGCAACCCAGCTGTAAGCTGCTTGGAGCAGCAGCCCCGGAACAAGCCTCTGA
AAGCTCTCGACACCAGGTTTGGGAGGAAGCTGAGCATTATCAGAGGGATTGTGGAGCAAGAGATTCAAGC
AATGGTTTCAAAGAGAGAGAATATTGCCACCCATCATTTATATCAGGCATGGGATCCTGTCCCTTCTCTG
TCTCCGGCTACTACAGGTGCCCTCATCAGCCACGAGAAGCTGCTGCTGCAGATCAACCCCGAGCGGGAGC
TGGGGAGCATGAGCTACAAACTCGGCCAGGTGTCCATACACTCCGTGTGGCTAGGGAACAGCATCACACC
CCTGAGGGAGGAGGAATGGGACGAGGAAGAGGAGGAGGAGGCCGACGCCCCTGCACCTTCGTCACCACCC
ACGTCTCCAGTCAACTCCAGGAAACACCGGGCTGGAGTTGACATCCACTCCTGTTCGCAGTTTTTGCTTG
AGTTGTACAGCCGCTGGATCCTGCCGTCCAGCTCAGCCAGGAGGACCCCGGCCATCCTGATCAGTGAGGT
GGTCAGATCCCTTCTAGTGGTCTCAGACTTGTTCACCGAGCGCAACCAGTTTGAGCTGATGTATGTGACG
CTGACAGAACTGCGAAGGGTGCACCCTTCAGAAGACGAGATCCTCGCTCAGTACCTGGTGCCTGCCACCT
GCAAGGCAGCTGCCGTCCTTGGGATGGACAAGGCCGTGGCGGAGCCTGTCAGCCGCCTGCTGGAGAGCAC
GCTCAGGAGCAGCCACCTGCCCAGCAGGGTTGGAGCCCTGCACGGCATCCTCTATGTGCTGGAGTGCGAC
CTGCTGGACGACACTGCCAAGCAGCTCATCCCGGTCATCAGCGACTATCTCCTCTCCAACCTGAAAGGGA
TCGCCCACTGCGTGAACATTCACAGCCAGCAGCACGTACTGGTCATGTGTGCCACTGCGTTTTACCTCAT
TGAGAACTATCCTCTGGACGTAGGGCCGGAATTTTCAGCATCAATAATACAGATGTGTGGGGTGATGCTG
TCTGGAAGTGAGGAGTCCACCCCCTCCATCATTTACCACTGTGCCCTCAGAGGCCTGGAGCGCCTCCTGC
TCTCTGAGCAGCTCTCCCGCCTGGATGCAGAATCGCTGGTCAAGCTGAGTGTGGACAGAGTGAACGTGCA
CAGCCCGCACCGGGCCATGGCGGCTCTGGGCCTGATGCTCACCTGCATGTACACAGGAAAGGAGAAAGTC
AGTCCGGGTAGAACTTCAGACCCTAATCCTGCAGCCCCCGACAGCGAGTCAGTGATTGTTGCTATGGAGC
GGGTATCTGTTCTTTTTGATAGGATCAGGAAAGGCTTTCCTTGTGAAGCCAGAGTGGTGGCCAGGATCCT
GCCCCAGTTTCTAGACGACTTCTTCCCACCCCAGGACATCATGAACAAAGTCATCGGAGAGTTTCTGTCC
AACCAGCAGCCATACCCCCAGTTCATGGCCACCGTGGTGTATAAGGTGTTTCAGACTCTGCACAGCACCG
GGCAGTCGTCCATGGTCCGGGACTGGGTCATGCTGTCCCTCTCCAACTTCACGCAGAGGGCCCCGGTCGC
CATGGCCACGTGGAGCCTCTCCTGCTTCTTTGTCAGCGCGTCCACCAGCCCGTGGGTCGCGGCGATCCTC
CCACATGTCATCAGCAGGATGGGCAAGCTGGAGCAGGTGGACGTGAACCTTTTCTGCCTGGTCGCCACAG
ACTTCTACAGACACCAGATAGAGGAGGAGCTCGACCGCAGGGCCTTCCAGTCTGTGCTTGAGGTGGTTGC
AGCCCCAGGAAGCCCATATCACCGGCTGCTGACTTGKTWRCSMMAKGWMSMCMAKRTCACCRSCTGCTGA
CTTGTTTACGAAATGTCCACAAGGTCACCACCTGCTAAAACCTCTACTTCCAATCGCACCATCATCACCA
TCACCATCACCACCATGATTACAAGGATGACGACGATAAGTGAGGCGGCCGCCAACTTGATATCAAGCTT
ATCGATAATCAACCTCTGGATTACAAAATTTGTGAAAGATTGACTGGTATTCTTAACTATGTTGCTCCTT
TTACGCTATGTGGATACGCTGCTTTAATGCCTTTGTATCATGCTATTGCTTCCCGTATGGCTTTCATTTT
CTCCTCCTTGTATAAATCCTGGTTGCTGTCTCTTTATGAGGAGTTGTGGCCCGTTGTCAGGCAACGTGGC
GTGGTGTGCACTGTGTTTGCTGACGCAACCCCCACTGGTTGGGGCATTGCCACCACCTGTCAGCTCCTTT
CCGGGACTTTCGCTTTCCCCCTCCCTATTGCCACGGCGGAACTCATCGCCGCCTGCCTTGCCCGCTGCTG
GACAGGGGCTCGGCTGTTGGGCACTGACAATTCCGTGGTGTTGTCGGGGAAATCATCGTCCTTTCCTTGG
CTGCTCGCCTGTGTTGCCACCTGGATTCTGCGCGGGACGTCCTTCTGCTACGTCCCTTCGGCCCTCAATC
CAGCGGACCTTCCTTCCCGCGGGCGCCCCCCTCCTCACGGCGAGCGAAGCTTGTCGAGAAGTACTAGAGG
ATCTCTAGAGCCTGCAGTCTCGACAAGCTTGTCGAGAAGTACTAGAGGATCATAATCAGCCATACCACAT
TTGTAGAGGTTTTACTTGCTTTAAAAAACCTCCCACACCTCCCCCTGAACCTGAAACATAAAATGAATGC
AATTGTTGTTGTTAACTTGTTTATTGCAGCTTATAATGGTTACAAATAAAGCAATAGCATCACAAATTTC
ACAAATAAAGCATTTTTTTCACTGCATTCTAGTTGTGGTTTGTCCAAACTCATCAATGTATCTTATCATG
TCTGGATCTGATCACTGCTTGAGCCTAGGAGATCCGAACCAGATAAGTGAAATCTAGTTCCAAACTATTT
TGTCATTTTTAATTTTCGTATTAGCTTACGACGCTACACCCAGTTCCCATCTATTTTGTCACTCTTCCCT
AAATAATCCTTAAAAACTCCATTTCCACCCCTCCCAGTTCCCAACTATTTTGTCCGCCCACAGCGGGGCA
TTTTTCTTCCTGTTATGTTTTTAATCAAACATCCTGCCAACTCCATGTGACAAACCGTCATCTTCGGCTA
CTTT
