>Addgene plasmid #111737 | pBacMam2-DiEx-LIC-N-flag_huntingtin_full-length_Q78 | depositor partial sequence | sequence record 209888 | insert
ATGGCGACCCTGGAAAAGCTGATGAAGGCCTTCGAGTCCCTCAAGTCCTTCCAACAGCAGCAACAGCAAC
AACAGCAGCAACAGCAACAACAGCAGCAACAGCAACAACAGCAGCAACAGCAACAACAGCAGCAACAGCA
ACAACAGCAGCAACAGCAACAACAGCAGCAACAGCAACAACAGCAGCAACAGCAACAACAGCAGCAACAG
CAACAACAGCAGCAACAGCAACAACAGCAGCAACAGCAACAACAGCAGCAACAGCAACAACAGCAGCAAC
AGCAACCGCCACCGCCGCCGCCGCCGCCGCCGCCTCCTCAGCTTCCTCAGCCGCCGCCGCAGGCACAGCC
CCTGCTGCCTCAGCCGCAGCCGCCCCCGCCGCCGCCCCCGCCGCCACCCGGCCCGGCTGTGGCTGAGGAG
CCGCTGCACCGACCAAAGAAAGAACTTTCAGCTACCAAGAAAGACCGTGTGAATCATTGTCTGACAATAT
GTGAAAACATAGTGGCACAGTCTGTCAGAAATTCTCCAGAATTTCAGAAACTTCTGGGCATCGCTATGGA
ACTTTTTCTGCTGTGCAGTGATGACGCAGAGTCAGATGTCAGGATGGTGGCTGACGAATGCCTCAACAAA
GTTATCAAAGCTTTGATGGATTCTAATCTTCCAAGGTTACAGCTCGAGCTCTATAAGGAAATTAAAAAGA
ATGGTGCCCCTCGGAGTTTGCGTGCTGCCCTGTGGAGGTTTGCTGAGCTGGCTCACCTGGTTCGGCCTCA
GAAATGCAGGCCTTACCTGGTGAACCTTCTGCCGTGCCTGACTCGAACAAGCAAGAGACCCGAAGAATCA
GTCCAGGAGACCTTGGCTGCAGCTGTTCCCAAAATTATGGCTTCTTTTGGCAATTTTGCAAATGACAATG
AAATTAAGGTTTTGTTAAAGGCCTTCATAGCGAACCTGAAGTCAAGCTCCCCCACCATTCGGCGGACAGC
GGCTGGATCAGCAGTGAGCATCTGCCAGCACTCAAGAAGGACACAATATTTCTATAGTTGGCTACTAAAT
GTGCTCTTAGGCTTACTCGTTCCTGTCGAGGATGAACACTCCACTCTGCTGATTCTTGGCGTGCTGCTCA
CCCTGAGGTATTTGGTGCCCTTGCTGCAGCAGCAGGTCAAGGACACAAGCCTGAAAGGCAGCTTCGGAGT
GACAAGGAAAGAAATGGAAGTCTCTCCTTCTGCAGAGCAGCTTGTCCAGGTTTATGAACTGACGTTACAT
CATACACAGCACCAAGACCACAATGTTGTGACCGGAGCCCTGGAGCTGTTGCAGCAGCTCTTCAGAACGC
CTCCACCCGAGCTTCTGCAAACCCTGACCGCAGTCGGGGGCATTGGGCAGCTCACCGCTGCTAAGGAGGA
GTCTGGTGGCCGAAGCCGTAGTGGGAGTATTGTGGAACTTATAGCTGGAGGGGGTTCCTCATGCAGCCCT
GTCCTTTCAAGAAAACAAAAAGGCAAAGTGCTCTTAGGAGAAGAAGAAGCCTTGGAGGATGACTCTGAAT
CGAGATCGGATGTCAGCAGCTCTGCCTTAACAGCCTCAGTGAAGGATGAGATCAGTGGAGAGCTGGCTGC
TTCTTCAGGGGTTTCCACTCCAGGGTCAGCAGGTCATGACATCATCACAGAACAGCCACGGTCACAGCAC
ACACTGCAGGCGGACTCAGTGGATCTGGCCAGCTGTGACTTGACAAGCTCTGCCACTGATGGGGATGAGG
AGGATATCTTGAGCCACAGCTCCAGCCAGGTCAGCGCCGTCCCATCTGACCCTGCCATGGACCTGAATGA
TGGGACCCAGGCCTCGTCGCCCATCAGCGACAGCTCCCAGACCACCACCGAAGGGCCTGATTCAGCTGTT
ACCCCTTCAGACAGTTCTGAAATTGTGTTAGACGGTACCGACAACCAGTATTTGGGCCTGCAGATTGGAC
AGCCCCAGGATGAAGATGAGGAAGCCACAGGTATTCTTCCTGATGAAGCCTCGGAGGCCTTCAGGAACTC
TTCCATGGCCCTTCAACAGGCACATTTATTGAAAAACATGAGTCACTGCAGGCAGCCTTCTGACAGCAGT
GTTGATAAATTTGTGTTGAGAGATGAAGCTACTGAACCGGGTGATCAAGAAAACAAGCCTTGCCGCATCA
AAGGTGACATTGGACAGTCCACTGATGATGACTCTGCACCTCTTGTCCATTGTGTCCGCCTTTTATCTGC
TTCGTTTTTGCTAACAGGGGGAAAAAATGTGCTGGTTCCGGACAGGGATGTGAGGGTCAGCGTGAAGGCC
CTGGCCCTCAGCTGTGTGGGAGCAGCTGTGGCCCTCCACCCGGAATCTTTCTTCAGCAAACTCTATAAAG
TTCCTCTTGACACCACGGAATACCCTGAGGAACAGTATGTCTCAGACATCTTGAACTACATCGATCATGG
AGACCCACAGGTTCGAGGAGCCACTGCCATTCTCTGTGGGACCCTCATCTGCTCCATCCTCAGCAGGTCC
CGCTTCCACGTGGGAGATTGGATGGGCACCATTAGAACCCTCACAGGAAATACATTTTCTTTGGCGGATT
GCATTCCTTTGCTGCGGAAAACACTGAAGGATGAGTCTTCTGTTACTTGCAAGTTAGCTTGTACAGCTGT
GAGGAACTGTGTCATGAGTCTCTGCAGCAGCAGCTACAGTGAGTTAGGACTGCAGCTGATCATCGATGTG
CTGACTCTGAGGAACAGTTCCTATTGGCTGGTGAGGACAGAGCTTCTGGAAACCCTTGCAGAGATTGACT
TCAGGCTGGTGAGCTTTTTGGAGGCAAAAGCAGAAAACTTACACAGAGGGGCTCATCATTATACAGGGCT
TTTAAAACTGCAAGAACGAGTGCTCAATAATGTTGTCATCCATTTGCTTGGAGATGAAGACCCCAGGGTG
CGACATGTTGCCGCAGCATCACTAATTAGGCTTGTCCCAAAGCTGTTTTATAAATGTGACCAAGGACAAG
CTGATCCAGTAGTGGCCGTGGCAAGAGATCAAAGCAGTGTTTACCTGAAACTTCTCATGCATGAGACGCA
GCCTCCATCTCATTTCTCCGTCAGCACAATAACCAGAATATATAGAGGCTATAACCTACTACCAAGCATA
ACAGACGTCACTATGGAAAATAACCTTTCAAGAGTTATTGCAGCAGTTTCTCATGAACTAATCACATCAA
CCACCAGAGCACTCACATTTGGATGCTGTGAAGCTTTGTGTCTTCTTTCCACTGCCTTCCCAGTTTGCAT
TTGGAGTTTAGGTTGGCACTGTGGAGTGCCTCCACTGAGTGCCTCAGATGAGTCTAGGAAGAGCTGTACC
GTTGGGATGGCCACAATGATTCTGACCCTGCTCTCGTCAGCTTGGTTCCCATTGGATCTCTCAGCCCATC
AAGATGCTTTGATTTTGGCCGGAAACTTGCTTGCAGCCAGTGCTCCCAAATCTCTGAGAAGTTCATGGGC
CTCTGAAGAAGAAGCCAACCCAGCAGCCACCAAGCAAGAGGAGGTCTGGCCAGCCCTGGGGGACCGGGCC
CTGGTGCCCATGGTGGAGCAGCTCTTCTCTCACCTGCTGAAGGTGATTAACATTTGTGCCCACGTCCTGG
ATGACGTGGCTCCTGGACCCGCAATAAAGGCAGCCTTGCCTTCTCTAACAAACCCCCCTTCTCTAAGTCC
CATCCGACGAAAGGGGAAGGAGAAAGAACCAGGAGAACAAGCATCTGTACCGTTGAGTCCCAAGAAAGGC
AGTGAGGCCAGTGCAGCTTCTAGACAATCTGATACCTCAGGTCCTGTTACAACAAGTAAATCCTCATCAC
TGGGGAGTTTCTATCATCTTCCTTCATACCTCAAACTGCATGATGTCCTGAAAGCTACACACGCTAACTA
CAAGGTCACGCTGGATCTTCAGAACAGCACGGAAAAGTTTGGAGGGTTTCTTCGCTCAGCCTTGGATGTT
CTTTCTCAGATACTAGAGCTGGCCACACTGCAGGACATTGGGAAGTGTGTTGAAGAGATCCTAGGATACC
TGAAATCCTGCTTTAGTCGAGAACCAATGATGGCAACTGTTTGTGTTCAACAATTGTTGAAGACTCTCTT
TGGCACAAACTTGGCCTCCCAGTTTGATGGCTTATCTTCCAACCCCAGCAAGTCACAAGGCCGAGCACAG
CGCCTTGGCTCCTCCAGTGTGAGGCCAGGCTTGTACCACTACTGCTTCATGGCCCCGTACACCCACTTCA
CCCAGGCCCTCGCTGACGCCAGCCTGAGGAACATGGTGCAGGCGGAGCAGGAGAACGACACCTCGGGATG
GTTTGATGTCCTCCAGAAAGTGTCTACCCAGTTGAAGACAAACCTCACGAGTGTCACAAAGAACCGTGCA
GATAAGAATGCTATTCATAATCACATTCGTTTGTTTGAACCTCTTGTTATAAAAGCTTTAAAACAGTACA
CGACTACAACATGTGTGCAGTTACAGAAGCAGGTTTTAGATTTGCTGGCGCAGCTGGTTCAGTTACGGGT
TAATTACTGTCTTCTGGATTCAGATCAGGTGTTTATTGGCTTTGTATTGAAACAGTTTGAATACATTGAA
GTGGGCCAGTTCAGGGAATCAGAGGCAATCATTCCAAACATCTTTTTCTTCTTGGTATTACTATCTTATG
AACGCTATCATTCAAAACAGATCATTGGAATTCCTAAAATCATTCAGCTCTGTGATGGCATCATGGCCAG
TGGAAGGAAGGCTGTGACACATGCCATACCGGCTCTGCAGCCCATAGTCCACGACCTCTTTGTATTAAGA
GGAACAAATAAAGCTGATGCAGGAAAAGAGCTTGAAACCCAAAAAGAGGTGGTGGTGTCAATGTTACTGA
GACTCATCCAGTACCATCAGGTGTTGGAGATGTTCATTCTTGTCCTGCAGCAGTGCCACAAGGAGAATGA
AGACAAGTGGAAGCGACTGTCTCGACAGATAGCTGACATCATCCTCCCAATGTTAGCCAAACAGCAGATG
CACATTGACTCTCATGAAGCCCTTGGAGTGTTAAATACATTATTTGAGATTTTGGCCCCTTCCTCCCTCC
GTCCGGTAGACATGCTTTTACGGAGTATGTTCGTCACTCCAAACACAATGGCGTCCGTGAGCACTGTTCA
ACTGTGGATATCGGGAATTCTGGCCATTTTGAGGGTTCTGATTTCCCAGTCAACTGAAGATATTGTTCTT
TCTCGTATTCAGGAGCTCTCCTTCTCTCCGTATTTAATCTCCTGTACAGTAATTAATAGGTTAAGAGATG
GGGACAGTACTTCAACGCTAGAAGAACACAGTGAAGGGAAACAAATAAAGAATTTGCCAGAAGAAACATT
TTCAAGGTTTCTATTACAACTGGTTGGTATTCTTTTAGAAGACATTGTTACAAAACAGCTGAAGGTGGAA
ATGAGTGAGCAGCAACATACTTTCTATTGCCAGGAACTAGGCACACTGCTAATGTGTCTGATCCACATCT
TCAAGTCTGGAATGTTCCGGAGAATCACAGCAGCTGCCACTAGGCTGTTCCGCAGTGATGGCTGTGGCGG
CAGTTTCTACACCCTGGACAGCTTGAACTTGCGGGCTCGTTCCATGATCACCACCCACCCGGCCCTGGTG
CTGCTCTGGTGTCAGATACTGCTGCTTGTCAACCACACCGACTACCGCTGGTGGGCAGAAGTGCAGCAGA
CCCCGAAAAGACACAGTCTGTCCAGCACAAAGTTACTTAGTCCCCAGATGTCTGGAGAAGAGGAGGATTC
TGACTTGGCAGCCAAACTTGGAATGTGCAATAGAGAAATAGTACGAAGAGGGGCTCTCATTCTCTTCTGT
GATTATGTCTGTCAGAACCTCCATGACTCCGAGCACTTAACGTGGCTCATTGTAAATCACATTCAAGATC
TGATCAGCCTTTCCCACGAGCCTCCAGTACAGGACTTCATCAGTGCCGTTCATCGGAACTCTGCTGCCAG
CGGCCTGTTCATCCAGGCAATTCAGTCTCGTTGTGAAAACCTTTCAACTCCAACCATGCTGAAGAAAACT
CTTCAGTGCTTGGAGGGGATCCATCTCAGCCAGTCGGGAGCTGTGCTCACGCTGTATGTGGACAGGCTTC
TGTGCACCCCTTTCCGTGTGCTGGCTCGCATGGTCGACATCCTTGCTTGTCGCCGGGTAGAAATGCTTCT
GGCTGCAAATTTACAGAGCAGCATGGCCCAGTTGCCAATGGAAGAACTCAACAGAATCCAGGAATACCTT
CAGAGCAGCGGGCTCGCTCAGAGACACCAAAGGCTCTATTCCCTGCTGGACAGGTTTCGTCTCTCCACCA
TGCAAGACTCACTTAGTCCCTCTCCTCCAGTCTCTTCCCACCCGCTGGACGGGGATGGGCACGTGTCACT
GGAAACAGTGAGTCCGGACAAAGACTGGTACGTTCATCTTGTCAAATCCCAGTGTTGGACCAGGTCAGAT
TCTGCACTGCTGGAAGGTGCAGAGCTGGTGAATCGGATTCCTGCTGAAGATATGAATGCCTTCATGATGA
ACTCGGAGTTCAACCTAAGCCTGCTAGCTCCATGCTTAAGCCTAGGGATGAGTGAAATTTCTGGTGGCCA
GAAGAGTGCCCTTTTTGAAGCAGCCCGTGAGGTGACTCTGGCCCGTGTGAGCGGCACCGTGCAGCAGCTC
CCTGCTGTCCATCATGTCTTCCAGCCCGAGCTGCCTGCAGAACCGGCGGCCTACTGGAGCAAGTTGAATG
ATCTGTTTGGGGATGCTGCACTGTATCAGTCCCTGCCCACTCTGGCCCGGGCCCTGGCACAGTACCTGGT
GGTGGTCTCCAAACTGCCCAGTCATTTGCACCTTCCTCCTGAGAAAGAGAAGGACATTGTGAAATTCGTG
GTGGCAACCCTTGAGGCCCTGTCCTGGCATTTGATCCATGAGCAGATCCCGCTGAGTCTGGATCTCCAGG
CAGGGCTGGACTGCTGCTGCCTGGCCCTGCAGCTGCCTGGCCTCTGGAGCGTGGTCTCCTCCACAGAGTT
TGTGACCCACGCCTGCTCCCTCATCCACTGTGTGCACTTCATCCTGGAGGCCGTTGCAGTGCAGCCTGGA
GAGCAGCTTCTTAGTCCAGAAAGAAGGACAAATACCCCAAAAGCCATCAGCGAGGAGGAGGAGGAAGTAG
ATCCAAACACACAGAATCCTAAGTATATCACTGCAGCCTGTGAGATGGTGGCAGAAATGGTGGAGTCTCT
GCAGTCGGTGTTGGCCTTGGGTCATAAAAGGAATAGCGGCGTGCCGGCGTTTCTCACGCCATTGCTCAGG
AACATCATCATCAGCCTGGCCCGCCTGCCCCTTGTCAACAGCTACACACGTGTGCCCCCACTGGTGTGGA
AGCTTGGATGGTCACCCAAACCGGGAGGGGATTTTGGCACAGCATTCCCTGAGATCCCCGTGGAGTTCCT
CCAGGAAAAGGAAGTCTTTAAGGAGTTCATCTACCGCATCAACACACTAGGCTGGACCAGTCGTACTCAG
TTTGAAGAAACTTGGGCCACCCTCCTTGGTGTCCTGGTGACGCAGCCCCTCGTGATGGAGCAGGAGGAGA
GCCCACCAGAAGAAGACACAGAGAGGACCCAGATCAACGTCCTGGCCGTGCAGGCCATCACCTCACTGGT
GCTCAGTGCAATGACTGTGCCTGTGGCCGGCAACCCAGCTGTAAGCTGCTTGGAGCAGCAGCCCCGGAAC
AAGCCTCTGAAAGCTCTCGACACCAGGTTTGGGAGGAAGCTGAGCATTATCAGAGGGATTGTGGAGCAAG
AGATTCAAGCAATGGTTTCAAAGAGAGAGAATATTGCCACCCATCATTTATATCAGGCATGGGATCCTGT
CCCTTCTCTGTCTCCGGCTACTACAGGTGCCCTCATCAGCCACGAGAAGCTGCTGCTGCAGATCAACCCC
GAGCGGGAGCTGGGGAGCATGAGCTACAAACTCGGCCAGGTGTCCATACACTCCGTGTGGCTAGGGAACA
GCATCACACCCCTGAGGGAGGAGGAATGGGACGAGGAAGAGGAGGAGGAGGCCGACGCCCCTGCACCTTC
GTCACCACCCACGTCTCCAGTCAACTCCAGGAAACACCGGGCTGGAGTTGACATCCACTCCTGTTCGCAG
TTTTTGCTTGAGTTGTACAGCCGCTGGATCCTGCCGTCCAGCTCAGCCAGGAGGACCCCGGCCATCCTGA
TCAGTGAGGTGGTCAGATCCCTTCTAGTGGTCTCAGACTTGTTCACCGAGCGCAACCAGTTTGAGCTGAT
GTATGTGACGCTGACAGAACTGCGAAGGGTGCACCCTTCAGAAGACGAGATCCTCGCTCAGTACCTGGTG
CCTGCCACCTGCAAGGCAGCTGCCGTCCTTGGGATGGACAAGGCCGTGGCGGAGCCTGTCAGCCGCCTGC
TGGAGAGCACGCTCAGGAGCAGCCACCTGCCCAGCAGGGTTGGAGCCCTGCACGGCATCCTCTATGTGCT
GGAGTGCGACCTGCTGGACGACACTGCCAAGCAGCTCATCCCGGTCATCAGCGACTATCTCCTCTCCAAC
CTGAAAGGGATCGCCCACTGCGTGAACATTCACAGCCAGCAGCACGTACTGGTCATGTGTGCCACTGCGT
TTTACCTCATTGAGAACTATCCTCTGGACGTAGGGCCGGAATTTTCAGCATCAATAATACAGATGTGTGG
GGTGATGCTGTCTGGAAGTGAGGAGTCCACCCCCTCCATCATTTACCACTGTGCCCTCAGAGGCCTGGAG
CGCCTCCTGCTCTCTGAGCAGCTCTCCCGCCTGGATGCAGAATCGCTGGTCAAGCTGAGTGTGGACAGAG
TGAACGTGCACAGCCCGCACCGGGCCATGGCGGCTCTGGGCCTGATGCTCACCTGCATGTACACAGGAAA
GGAGAAAGTCAGTCCGGGTAGAACTTCAGACCCTAATCCTGCAGCCCCCGACAGCGAGTCAGTGATTGTT
GCTATGGAGCGGGTATCTGTTCTTTTTGATAGGATCAGGAAAGGCTTTCCTTGTGAAGCCAGAGTGGTGG
CCAGGATCCTGCCCCAGTTTCTAGACGACTTCTTCCCACCCCAGGACATCATGAACAAAGTCATCGGAGA
GTTTCTGTCCAACCAGCAGCCATACCCCCAGTTCATGGCCACCGTGGTGTATAAGGTGTTTCAGACTCTG
CACAGCACCGGGCAGTCGTCCATGGTCCGGGACTGGGTCATGCTGTCCCTCTCCAACTTCACGCAGAGGG
CCCCGGTCGCCATGGCCACGTGGAGCCTCTCCTGCTTCTTTGTCAGCGCGTCCACCAGCCCGTGGGTCGC
GGCGATCCTCCCACATGTCATCAGCAGGATGGGCAAGCTGGAGCAGGTGGACGTGAACCTTTTCTGCCTG
GTCGCCACAGACTTCTACAGACACCAGATAGAGGAGGAGCTCGACCGCAGGGCCTTCCAGTCTGTGCTTG
AGGTGGTTGCAGCCCCAGGAAGCCCATATCACCGGCTGCTGACTTGTTTACGAAATGTCCACAAGGTCAC
CACCTGC
